Addgene plasmid #213267: GPR156-DuET
Purpose: The DuET construct encodes the named human GPCR engineered with a cleaved hemagglutinin signal peptide, a 5' FLAG and a 3' 1D4 epitope tag optimized for expression in mammalian cells and proteomics studies.
Depositing lab: Thomas Sakmar. Depositing organization: Rockefeller University. Publication: Multiplexed selectivity screening of anti-GPCR antibodies. Dahl L, Kotliar IB, Bendes A, Dodig-Crnkovic T, Fromm S, Elofsson A, Uhlen M, Sakmar TP, Schwenk JM. Sci Adv. 2023 May 3;9(18):eadf9297. doi: 10.1126/sciadv.adf9297. Epub 2023 May 3. PubMed 37134173.
Backbone
  Vector backbone: pcDNA 3.1 (+)
  Vector type: Mammalian Expression
Growth in bacteria
  Bacterial resistance: Ampicillin, 100 μg/mL
  Growth temperature: 37°C
  Growth strain: DH5alpha
  Copy number: High Copy
Gene/Insert
  Gene/Insert name: GPR156 (alt names: G protein-coupled receptor 156; GABABL, PGR28)
  Species: H. sapiens (human)
  Entrez Gene: GPR156 (a.k.a. GABABL, PGR28)
  Promoter: CMV, T7
  Tag / fusion protein: FLAG (N terminal on insert); 1D4 (C terminal on insert)
  Cloning method: Gibson Cloning
Terms and licenses: Academic/Nonprofit Terms; Industry Terms: Not Available to Industry
Depositor comments: Class: C, Family: Orphan. Ensembl ID: ENSG00000175697, Uniprot ID: Q8NFN8
How to cite: GPR156-DuET was a gift from Thomas Sakmar (Addgene plasmid # 213267 ; http://n2t.net/addgene:213267 ; RRID:Addgene_213267)
