[The description below was written by a language model from this plasmid's Addgene catalogue record and pLannotate feature annotations shown in this document.]
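Description:
GPR156-DuET is a mammalian expression plasmid built on the pcDNA 3.1 (+) backbone that carries the human orphan class C G protein-coupled receptor GPR156 (also known as GABABL or PGR28). It is propagated in E. coli as a high-copy plasmid through a ColE1/pUC-type origin and selected with ampicillin via the β-lactamase gene. The backbone also carries an f1 phage origin and a neomycin/kanamycin phosphotransferase cassette flanked by the SV40 early promoter and SV40 polyadenylation signal. This cassette would allow G418 selection of stably transfected mammalian cells, although the record does not describe such use. Short annotated fragments such as the HIV-1 LTR, ble, lacI and bom hits appear to be small sequence matches within the backbone rather than functional elements.

The receptor open reading frame, inserted by Gibson cloning, is transcribed from the human cytomegalovirus immediate early enhancer and promoter and terminated by the bovine growth hormone polyadenylation signal. A T7 promoter between the CMV promoter and the coding sequence permits in vitro transcription. According to the record, the DuET design places a cleavable hemagglutinin signal peptide and a FLAG epitope at the N terminus and a 1D4 epitope at the C terminus. The signal peptide is a common way to promote membrane insertion and is removed to leave the FLAG tag exposed. The feature table detects the FLAG sequence just upstream of GPR156, but it does not annotate the signal peptide or the 1D4 tag. The dual tags allow capture and detection from either end of the receptor. The construct is intended for expression in mammalian cells and proteomics studies, and the associated work concerns multiplexed selectivity screening of anti-GPCR antibodies.
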