Features (pLannotate 1.2.2; 21 found; start..end, strand, type, name):
    122..226     -  promoter       AmpR promoter: bla
    285..337     -  misc_feature   bom (fragment): basis of mobility region from pBR322
    492..871     +  enhancer       CMV enhancer: human cytomegalovirus immediate early enhancer
    872..1075    +  promoter       CMV promoter: human cytomegalovirus (CMV) immediate early promoter
   1071..1104    +  LTR            5' LTR (truncated) (fragment): truncated 5' long terminal repeat (LTR) from HIV-1
   1120..1138    +  promoter       T7 promoter: promoter for bacteriophage T7 RNA polymerase
   1237..1257    +  CDS            3xFLAG (fragment): three tandem FLAG® epitope tags
   1270..3711    +  CDS            GPR156: GP156_HUMAN - Also known as GABABL, PGR28. Experimental evidence at transcript level: Swiss-Prot protein existence level 2. Orphan receptor. From Homo sapiens (Human).
   3842..4066    +  polyA_signal   bGH poly(A) signal: bovine growth hormone polyadenylation signal
   4070..4091    +  promoter       SV40 promoter (fragment): SV40 enhancer and early promoter
   4112..4540    +  rep_origin     f1 ori (sequence partly withheld): f1 bacteriophage origin of replication; arrow indicates direction of (+) strand synthesis
   4554..4883    +  promoter       SV40 promoter: SV40 enhancer and early promoter
   4950..5741    +  CDS            neo: KKA2_KLEPN - Also known as kan, nptII. Experimental evidence at protein level: Swiss-Prot protein existence level 1. Resistance to kanamycin, neomycin, paromomycin, ribostamycin, butirosin and gentamicin B. From Klebsiella pneumoniae.
   5765..5923    +  CDS            ble (fragment): BLE_KLEPN - Experimental evidence at protein level: Swiss-Prot protein existence level 1. Binding protein with a strong affinity to the bleomycin family of antibiotics. Binds to CL990; an antimitotic-antibiotic compound. From Klebsiella pneumoniae.
   5918..6039    +  polyA_signal   SV40 poly(A) signal: SV40 polyadenylation signal
   6112..6128    -  protein_bind   lac operator: The lac repressor binds to the lac operator to inhibit transcription in E. coli. This inhibition can be relieved by adding lactose or isopropyl-β-D-thiogalactopyranoside (IPTG). lac repressor encoded by lacI
   6136..6166    -  promoter       lac promoter: promoter for the E. coli lac operon
   6181..6202    -  protein_bind   CAP binding site: CAP binding activates transcription in the presence of cAMP. E. coli catabolite activator protein
   6215..6307    -  CDS            lacI (fragment): lac repressor; lacI; The lac repressor binds to the lac operator to inhibit transcription in E. coli. This inhibition can be relieved by adding lactose or isopropyl-β-D-thiogalactopyranoside (IPTG).
   6490..7078    -  rep_origin     ori: high-copy-number ColE1/pMB1/pBR322/pUC origin of replication
   7249..121     -  CDS            AmpR (across the origin): β-lactamase; bla; confers resistance to ampicillin, carbenicillin, and related antibiotics
>Addgene plasmid #213267 | GPR156-DuET | addgene full sequence | sequence record 431807 | Addgene NGS Result
GTGCACCCAACTGATCTTCAGCATCTTTTACTTTCACCAGCGTTTCTGGGTGAGCAAAAACAGGAAGGCA
AAATGCCGCAAAAAAGGGAATAAGGGCGACACGGAAATGTTGAATACTCATACTCTTCCTTTTTCAATAT
TATTGAAGCATTTATCAGGGTTATTGTCTCATGAGCGGATACATATTTGAATGTATTTAGAAAAATAAAC
AAATAGGGGTTCCGCGCACATTTCCCCGAAAAGTGCCACCTGACGTCGACGGATCGGGAGATCTCCCGAT
CCCCTATGGTGCACTCTCAGTACAATCTGCTCTGATGCCGCATAGTTAAGCCAGTATCTGCTCCCTGCTT
GTGTGTTGGAGGTCGCTGAGTAGTGCGCGAGCAAAATTTAAGCTACAACAAGGCAAGGCTTGACCGACAT
TTGCATGAAGAATCTGCTTAGGGTTAGGCGTTTTGCGCTGCTTCGCGATGTACGGGCCAGATATACGCGT
TGACATTGATTATTGACTAGTTATTAATAGTAATCAATTACGGGGTCATTAGTTCATAGCCCATATATGG
AGTTCCGCGTTACATAACTTACGGTAAATGGCCCGCCTGGCTGACCGCCCAACGACCCCCGCCCATTGAC
GTCAATAATGACGTATGTTCCCATAGTAACGCCAATAGGGACTTTCCATTGACGTCAATGGGTGGAGTAT
TTACGGTAAACTGCCCACTTGGCAGTACATCAAGTGTATCATATGCCAAGTACGCCCCCTATTGACGTCA
ATGACGGTAAATGGCCCGCCTGGCATTATGCCCAGTACATGACCTTATGGGACTTTCCTACTTGGCAGTA
CATCTACGTATTAGTCATCGCTATTACCATGGTGATGCGGTTTTGGCAGTACATCAATGGGCGTGGATAG
CGGTTTGACTCACGGGGATTTCCAAGTCTCCACCCCATTGACGTCAATGGGAGTTTGTTTTGGCACCAAA
ATCAACGGGACTTTCCAAAATGTCGTAACAACTCCGCCCCATTGACGCAAATGGGCGGTAGGCGTGTACG
GTGGGAGGTCTATATAAGCAGAGCTCTCTGGCTAACTAGAGAACCCACTGCTTACTGGCTTATCGAAATT
AATACGACTCACTATAGGGAGACCCAAGCTGGCTAGCGTTTAAACTTAAGCTTAGCGGCCGCGCCACCAT
GAAGACGATCATCGCCCTGAGCTACATCTTCTGCCTGGTATTCGCCGACTACAAGGACGATGATGACGCC
AGCATCGATATGGAGCCCGAGATCAATTGCTCCGAGCTGTGCGACTCTTTCCCCGGCCAGGAGCTCGATA
GAAGACCACTGCATGACCTCTGCAAAACTACGATCACCAGCAGTCACCATTCAAGTAAGACTATTTCCTC
CCTCAGCCCTGTCCTGCTGGGCATTGTTTGGACGTTCCTCTCATGCGGTCTCTTGTTGATTTTGTTTTTC
CTGGCATTCACCATCCACTGCAGAAAGAATAGAATCGTGAAAATGAGCAGCCCTAACCTTAACATCGTGA
CCCTTCTGGGAAGCTGCCTGACTTATAGTAGCGCCTACCTTTTTGGCATCCAGGATGTTCTTGTGGGAAG
CTCTATGGAGACCCTGATACAGACTCGCCTCAGCATGCTGTGTATTGGTACCTCCTTGGTCTTCGGACCT
ATCCTTGGGAAGAGCTGGAGACTGTACAAGGTTTTCACGCAGAGAGTGCCAGATAAAAGGGTCATAATCA
AGGACCTCCAGCTGCTTGGACTCGTGGCGGCGCTGCTCATGGCCGATGTCATACTCTTGATGACGTGGGT
GTTGACCGACCCTATCCAGTGTCTTCAAATTCTGAGCGTGTCAATGACAGTCACCGGCAAGGATGTCTCC
TGTACATCCACCTCTACACATTTTTGTGCCTCACGATACAGCGACGTGTGGATTGCCCTCATCTGGGGGT
GCAAAGGGTTGCTCCTGCTTTATGGCGCCTATCTCGCCGGGCTGACCGGCCATGTTAGCAGCCCCCCTGT
AAATCAGAGCCTTACAATTATGGTCGGGGTTAACCTGCTTGTGCTGGCTGCCGGGCTTCTTTTCGTCGTG
ACTCGATATCTCCACAGTTGGCCCAACTTGGTTTTTGGCCTGACCAGCGGCGGGATCTTCGTTTGTACTA
CGACCATTAACTGCTTCATCTTCATTCCACAGTTGAAGCAGTGGAAAGCATTTGAGGAAGAAAACCAGAC
TATAAGAAGAATGGCCAAGTACTTCTCAACACCAAATAAAAGTTTCCATACCCAGTACGGAGAGGAGGAG
AATTGCCACCCACGCGGGGAGAAAAGCAGCATGGAGCGATTGCTGACCGAGAAAAACGCCGTCATAGAGT
CCTTGCAGGAGCAGGTGAACAACGCCAAAGAAAAGATAGTTCGGCTCATGTCCGCTGAATGCACTTATGA
TCTGCCTGAGGGGGCCGCGCCGCCCGCTTCATCCCCGAACAAGGATGTGCAGGCAGTAGCTTCTGTGCAC
ACTTTGGCCGCCGCACAGGGGCCGTCTGGGCACCTGTCAGACTTTCAGAACGATCCCGGCATGGCTGCAA
GGGACAGCCAGTGCACAAGTGGACCCAGTAGCTATGCCCAGAGTCTTGAAGGCCCAGGGAAGGACTCCAG
CTTTTCTCCTGGTAAGGAGGAAAAAATAAGCGATTCAAAGGATTTTAGCGATCACCTCGATAGCGGGTGC
AGTCAGAAACCCTGGACAGAGCAGTCCCTTGGTCCCGAACGGGGTGACCAGGTGCCCATGAACCCCAGTC
AGTCTCTGCTTCCAGAAAGGGGTGGGTCTGACCCACAGCGGCAGCGGCACCTGGAGAATAGCGAGGAGCC
ACCGGAGCGCCGGTCTAGAGTAAGCAGTGTTATTCGCGAAAAACTGCAGGAAGTCCTTCAGGACCTTGGA
CTGGGACCAGAAGCTTCCCTGTCAACCGCGCCAAGCTGCCACCAACAGACCTGGAAAAACTCTGCTGCGT
TCAGTCCACAGAAGATGCCCCTTAGCAAGGAGCTGGGCTTTTCTCCATACATGGTTCGGCGGAGAAGAGC
CGCTCAAAGAGCTCGCAGTCACTTCCCCGGTAGTGCCCCCTCTAGTGTGGGCCACAGAGCCAATAGGACA
GTCCCCGGTGCTCACTCCCGGTTGCACGTTCAGAATGGGGACAGTCCTAGTTTGGCACCACAAACAACCG
ACTCTAGGGTCCGGCGCCCCTCATCCAGAAAGCCTTCTCTGCCAAGCGATCCACAAGACAGACCCGGAAC
TCTGGAGGGTAGCAAGCAGAGCCAGACCGAGCCCGAGGGCGCTCGGGGGTCAAAGGCCGCCTTCCTTAGA
CAGCCTTCTGGCTCCGGTCGCGCTCCTAGTCCTGCTGCTCCTTGCCTTTCCAAAGCATCACCCGACCTTC
CCGAACAGTGGCAGCTGTGGCCTCCTGTGCCTTCTGGCTGCGCTAGCCTTTCCTCCCAGCACAGTTACTT
TGACACCGAGAGCAGCAGTAGCGATGAGTTCTTTTGTAGGTGTCACCGACCATATTGCGAAATATGCTTT
CAGTCCTCTAGCGACTCAAGCGATTCTGGAACATCCGATACTGACCCCGAACCTACAGGAGGTCTTGCTA
GCTGGGAGAAGCTGTGGGCCCGATCCAAGCCCATCGTAAACTTCAAAGACGATCTGAAGCCCACTCTGGT
AATCGATACCGGTGGACGCACCGGTGAATTCGATGAGGCCAGCACCACCGTGTCTAAGACCGAGACTTCT
CAGGTGGCCCCTGCCTAACTCGAGTCTAGAGGGCCCGTTTAAACCCGCTGATCAGCCTCGACTGTGCCTT
CTAGTTGCCAGCCATCTGTTGTTTGCCCCTCCCCCGTGCCTTCCTTGACCCTGGAAGGTGCCACTCCCAC
TGTCCTTTCCTAATAAAATGAGGAAATTGCATCGCATTGTCTGAGTAGGTGTCATTCTATTCTGGGGGGT
GGGGTGGGGCAGGACAGCAAGGGGGAGGATTGGGAAGACAATAGCAGGCATGCTGGGGATGCGGTGGGCT
CTATGGCTTCTGAGGCGGAAAGAACCAGCTGGGGCTCTAGGGGGTATCCCC
[124 nt withheld, positions 4112-4235]
C
[91 nt withheld, positions 4237-4327]
A
[49 nt withheld, positions 4329-4377]
CCTTTGACGTTGGAGTCCACGTTCTTT
[37 nt withheld, positions 4405-4441]
ACCCTATCTCGGTCTATTCTTTTGATTTATAAGGGATTTTGCCGATTTCGGCCTATTGGTTAAAAAATGA
GCTGATTTAACAAAAATTTAACGCGAATTAATTCTGTGGAATGTGTGTCAGTTAGGGTGTGGAAAGTCCC
CAGGCTCCCCAGCAGGCAGAAGTATGCAAAGCATGCATCTCAATTAGTCAGCAACCAGGTGTGGAAAGTC
CCCAGGCTCCCCAGCAGGCAGAAGTATGCAAAGCATGCATCTCAATTAGTCAGCAACCATAGTCCCGCCC
CTAACTCCGCCCATCCCGCCCCTAACTCCGCCCAGTTCCGCCCATTCTCCGCCCCATGGCTGACTAATTT
TTTTTATTTATGCAGAGGCCGAGGCCGCCTCTGCCTCTGAGCTATTCCAGAAGTAGTGAGGAGGCTTTTT
TGGAGGCCTAGGCTTTTGCAAAAAGCTCCCGGGAGCTTGTATATCCATTTTCGGATCTGATCAAGAGACA
GGATGAGGATCGTTTCGCATGATTGAACAAGATGGATTGCACGCAGGTTCTCCGGCCGCTTGGGTGGAGA
GGCTATTCGGCTATGACTGGGCACAACAGACAATCGGCTGCTCTGATGCCGCCGTGTTCCGGCTGTCAGC
GCAGGGGCGCCCGGTTCTTTTTGTCAAGACCGACCTGTCCGGTGCCCTGAATGAACTGCAGGACGAGGCA
GCGCGGCTATCGTGGCTGGCCACGACGGGCGTTCCTTGCGCAGCTGTGCTCGACGTTGTCACTGAAGCGG
GAAGGGACTGGCTGCTATTGGGCGAAGTGCCGGGGCAGGATCTCCTGTCATCTCACCTTGCTCCTGCCGA
GAAAGTATCCATCATGGCTGATGCAATGCGGCGGCTGCATACGCTTGATCCGGCTACCTGCCCATTCGAC
CACCAAGCGAAACATCGCATCGAGCGAGCACGTACTCGGATGGAAGCCGGTCTTGTCGATCAGGATGATC
TGGACGAAGAGCATCAGGGGCTCGCGCCAGCCGAACTGTTCGCCAGGCTCAAGGCGCGCATGCCCGACGG
CGAGGATCTCGTCGTGACCCATGGCGATGCCTGCTTGCCGAATATCATGGTGGAAAATGGCCGCTTTTCT
GGATTCATCGACTGTGGCCGGCTGGGTGTGGCGGACCGCTATCAGGACATAGCGTTGGCTACCCGTGATA
TTGCTGAAGAGCTTGGCGGCGAATGGGCTGACCGCTTCCTCGTGCTTTACGGTATCGCCGCTCCCGATTC
GCAGCGCATCGCCTTCTATCGCCTTCTTGACGAGTTCTTCTGAGCGGGACTCTGGGGTTCGAAATGACCG
ACCAAGCGACGCCCAACCTGCCATCACGAGATTTCGATTCCACCGCCGCCTTCTATGAAAGGTTGGGCTT
CGGAATCGTTTTCCGGGACGCCGGCTGGATGATCCTCCAGCGCGGGGATCTCATGCTGGAGTTCTTCGCC
CACCCCAACTTGTTTATTGCAGCTTATAATGGTTACAAATAAAGCAATAGCATCACAAATTTCACAAATA
AAGCATTTTTTTCACTGCATTCTAGTTGTGGTTTGTCCAAACTCATCAATGTATCTTATCATGTCTGTAT
ACCGTCGACCTCTAGCTAGAGCTTGGCGTAATCATGGTCATAGCTGTTTCCTGTGTGAAATTGTTATCCG
CTCACAATTCCACACAACATACGAGCCGGAAGCATAAAGTGTAAAGCCTGGGGTGCCTAATGAGTGAGCT
AACTCACATTAATTGCGTTGCGCTCACTGCCCGCTTTCCAGTCGGGAAACCTGTCGTGCCAGCTGCATTA
ATGAATCGGCCAACGCGCGGGGAGAGGCGGTTTGCGTATTGGGCGCTCTTCCGCTTCCTCGCTCACTGAC
TCGCTGCGCTCGGTCGTTCGGCTGCGGCGAGCGGTATCAGCTCACTCAAAGGCGGTAATACGGTTATCCA
CAGAATCAGGGGATAACGCAGGAAAGAACATGTGAGCAAAAGGCCAGCAAAAGGCCAGGAACCGTAAAAA
GGCCGCGTTGCTGGCGTTTTTCCATAGGCTCCGCCCCCCTGACGAGCATCACAAAAATCGACGCTCAAGT
CAGAGGTGGCGAAACCCGACAGGACTATAAAGATACCAGGCGTTTCCCCCTGGAAGCTCCCTCGTGCGCT
CTCCTGTTCCGACCCTGCCGCTTACCGGATACCTGTCCGCCTTTCTCCCTTCGGGAAGCGTGGCGCTTTC
TCATAGCTCACGCTGTAGGTATCTCAGTTCGGTGTAGGTCGTTCGCTCCAAGCTGGGCTGTGTGCACGAA
CCCCCCGTTCAGCCCGACCGCTGCGCCTTATCCGGTAACTATCGTCTTGAGTCCAACCCGGTAAGACACG
ACTTATCGCCACTGGCAGCAGCCACTGGTAACAGGATTAGCAGAGCGAGGTATGTAGGCGGTGCTACAGA
GTTCTTGAAGTGGTGGCCTAACTACGGCTACACTAGAAGAACGGTATTTGGTATCTGCGCTCTGCTGAAG
CCAGTTACCTTCGGAAAAAGAGTTGGTAGCTCTTGATCCGGCAAACAAACCACCGCTGGTAGCGGTGGTT
TTTTTGTTTGCAAGCAGCAGATTACGCGCAGAAAAAAAGGATCTCAAGAAGATCCTTTGATCTTTTCTAC
GGGGTCTGACGCTCAGTGGAACGAAAACTCACGTTAAGGGATTTTGGTCATGAGATTATCAAAAAGGATC
TTCACCTAGATCCTTTTAAATTAAAAATGAAGTTTTAAATCAATCTAAAGTATATATGAGTAAACTTGGT
CTGACAGTTACCAATGCTTAATCAGTGAGGCACCTATCTCAGCGATCTGTCTATTTCGTTCATCCATAGT
TGCCTGACTCCCCGTCGTGTAGATAACTACGATACGGGAGGGCTTACCATCTGGCCCCAGTGCTGCAATG
ATACCGCGAGACCCACGCTCACCGGCTCCAGATTTATCAGCAATAAACCAGCCAGCCGGAAGGGCCGAGC
GCAGAAGTGGTCCTGCAACTTTATCCGCCTCCATCCAGTCTATTAATTGTTGCCGGGAAGCTAGAGTAAG
TAGTTCGCCAGTTAATAGTTTGCGCAACGTTGTTGCCATTGCTACAGGCATCGTGGTGTCACGCTCGTCG
TTTGGTATGGCTTCATTCAGCTCCGGTTCCCAACGATCAAGGCGAGTTACATGATCCCCCATGTTGTGCA
AAAAAGCGGTTAGCTCCTTCGGTCCTCCGATCGTTGTCAGAAGTAAGTTGGCCGCAGTGTTATCACTCAT
GGTTATGGCAGCACTGCATAATTCTCTTACTGTCATGCCATCCGTAAGATGCTTTTCTGTGACTGGTGAG
TACTCAACCAAGTCATTCTGAGAATAGTGTATGCGGCGACCGAGTTGCTCTTGCCCGGCGTCAATACGGG
ATAATACCGCGCCACATAGCAGAACTTTAAAAGTGCTCATCATTGGAAAACGTTCTTCGGGGCGAAAACT
CTCAAGGATCTTACCGCTGTTGAGATCCAGTTCGATGTAACCCACTC
